>Addgene plasmid #133873 | pJBL7032 | addgene full sequence | sequence record 272115 | Addgene NGS Result
TAATACGACTCACTATAGGGAGACCACAACGGTTTCCCTCTAGAAATAATTTTGTTTAACTTTAAGAAGG
AGATATACATATGCGCGCTCAACGTCCTAGTGCGATTCAGGCAATTAGCATTCCTTCCTTTCTGTTACGT
CCTCCGATGCAACACCTGCGCTTTTTGCACTACATCGACGCTGTCGCTCGCTGCGGATCCATCCGTGCTG
CCGCCGAGCAGCTTCATGTTGCAGCATCCGCGGTCAACCGTCGCGTTCAAGATTTAGAATATGAACTGGG
TACCCCAATCTTCGAACGTTTACCCCGCGGCGTTCGCCTGACCGCCGCGGGTGAACTGTTCGTCGCGTAT
GCGCGTCGTCGTAATGCCGATTTAGAGCAGGTGCAATCGCAAATCCAAGATTTGAGCGGCATGAAACGCG
GCCGTGTCACGCTGGCCGCCTCACAAGCTTTAGCCCCGGAATTCTTACCTCGCGTAATTCACGCGTTTCA
GGCACAACGCCCGGGCATCGCGTTCGACGTAAAGGTGCTGGATCGCGAGCGTGCGGTTCTTGCGGTGACT
GATTTTGCGGCAGATTTAGCTCTGGTGTTTAATCCCCCTGATTTACGCGGTCTTACGGTTATTGCACAAG
CCCGCCAACGTATCTGTGCAGTTGTGGCCTCGGACCACCCCCTTGCTAAACGTACTTCACTTCGCCTGAA
GGACTGCTTGGACTACCCATTGGCCCTTCCAGACTCGTCATTGAGCGGCCGCAATGTCTTAGATGAATTG
TTTGATAAATCCTCAGCACGCCCACGTCCGCAACTGGTCAGCAATTCATATGAGATGATGCGCGGCTTCG
CCCGTGAGACGGGGGGGGTATCTTTCCAAATCGAAATCGGGGCTGGTTCTACGGAGGGGGAAGTCGCCAT
TCCGATCGACGAACGTTCGCTGGCCTCGGGGCGTGTAGTTCTGGTTGCACTGCGCGAACGCGTACTTCCT
GTCGCATCGGCCGCATTTGCCGAGTTCGTCGCAGGTAAATTAGCAGACACGACTCATAACGCAACCTAAG
TCGACCGGCTGCTAACAAAGCCCGAAAGGAAGCTGAGTTGGCTGCTGCCACCGCTGAGCAATAACTAGCA
TAACCCCTTGGGGCCTCTAAACGGGTCTTGAGGGGTTTTTTGCTGAAAGCCAATTCTGATTAGAAAAACT
CATCGAGCATCAAATGAAACTGCAATTTATTCATATCAGGATTATCAATACCATATTTTTGAAAAAGCCG
TTTCTGTAATGAAGGAGAAAACTCACCGAGGCAGTTCCATAGGATGGCAAGATCCTGGTATCGGTCTGCG
ATTCCGACTCGTCCAACATCAATACAACCTATTAATTTCCCCTCGTCAAAAATAAGGTTATCAAGTGAGA
AATCACCATGAGTGACGACTGAATCCGGTGAGAATGGCAAAAGCTTATGCATTTCTTTCCAGACTTGTTC
AACAGGCCAGCCATTACGCTCGTCATCAAAATCACTCGCATCAACCAAACCGTTATTCATTCGTGATTGC
GCCTGAGCGAGACGAAATACGCGATCGCTGTTAAAAGGACAATTACAAACAGGAATCGAATGCAACCGGC
GCAGGAACACTGCCAGCGCATCAACAATATTTTCACCTGAATCAGGATATTCTTCTAATACCTGGAATGC
TGTTTTCCCGGGGATCGCAGTGGTGAGTAACCATGCATCATCAGGAGTACGGATAAAATGCTTGATGGTC
GGAAGAGGCATAAATTCCGTCAGCCAGTTTAGTCTGACCATCTCATCTGTAACATCATTGGCAACGCTAC
CTTTGCCATGTTTCAGAAACAACTCTGGCGCATCGGGCTTCCCATACAATCGATAGATTGTCGCACCTGA
TTGCCCGACATTATCGCGAGCCCATTTATACCCATATAAATCAGCATCCATGTTGGAATTTAATCGCGGC
TTCGAGCAAGACGTTTCCCGTTGAATATGGCTCATAACACCCCTTGTATTACTGTTTATGTAAGCAGACA
GTTTTATTGTTCATGATGATATATTTTTATCTTGTGCAATGTAACATCAGAGATTTTGAGACACAACGTG
AGATCAAAGGATCTTCTTGAGATCCTTTTTTTCTGCGCGTAATCTGCTGCTTGCAAACAAAAAAACCACC
GCTACCAGCGGTGGTTTGTTTGCCGGATCAAGAGCTACCAACTCTTTTTCCGAAGGTAACTGGCTTCAGC
AGAGCGCAGATACCAAATACTGTTCTTCTAGTGTAGCCGTAGTTAGGCCACCACTTCAAGAACTCTGTAG
CACCGCCTACATACCTCGCTCTGCTAATCCTGTTACCAGTGGCTGCTGCCAGTGGCGATAAGTCGTGTCT
TACCGGGTTGGACTCAAGACGATAGTTACCGGATAAGGCGCAGCGGTCGGGCTGAACGGGGGGTTCGTGC
ACACAGCCCAGCTTGGAGCGAACGACCTACACCGAACTGAGATACCTACAGCGTGAGCTATGAGAAAGCG
CCACGCTTCCCGAAGGGAGAAAGGCGGACAGGTATCCGGTAAGCGGCAGGGTCGGAACAGGAGAGCGCAC
GAGGGAGCTTCCAGGGGGAAACGCCTGGTATCTTTATAGTCCTGTCGGGTTTCGCCACCTCTGACTTGAG
CGTCGATTTTTGTGATGCTCGTCAGGGGGGCGGAGCCTATGGAAAAACGCCAGCAACGCGATCCCGCGAA
AT
Features (pLannotate 1.2.2; 6 found; start..end, strand, type, name):
      1..19      +  promoter       T7 promoter: promoter for bacteriophage T7 RNA polymerase
     51..73      +  RBS            RBS: efficient ribosome binding site from bacteriophage T7 gene 10 (Olins and Rangwala, 1989)
   1058..1107    +  CDS            SET1 (fragment): solubility-enhancement tag derived from T7 phage gene 10B
   1115..1162    +  terminator     T7 terminator: transcription terminator for bacteriophage T7 RNA polymerase
   1180..1995    -  CDS            KanR: aminoglycoside phosphotransferase; aph(3')-Ia; confers resistance to kanamycin in bacteria or G418 (Geneticin®) in eukaryotes
   2117..2705    +  rep_origin     ori: high-copy-number ColE1/pMB1/pBR322/pUC origin of replication
