[The description below was written by a language model from this plasmid's Addgene catalogue record and pLannotate feature annotations shown in this document.]
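Description:
pJBL7032 is a small (about 2.7 kb) bacterial expression plasmid built on the pJL1 backbone, a minimal T7-driven vector. It is propagated in E. coli at high copy number from a ColE1/pUC-type origin of replication and selected with kanamycin through an aminoglycoside phosphotransferase (KanR) gene, which lies on the opposite strand to the expression cassette.

The payload is a 966 bp insert encoding AtzR from Pseudomonas ADP-1, introduced by Gibson assembly. Expression is controlled by a bacteriophage T7 promoter followed by the efficient ribosome binding site from T7 gene 10, and transcription is ended by a T7 terminator, so production of the protein depends on a supply of T7 RNA polymerase. The automated annotation does not label the AtzR open reading frame itself, but the unannotated span between the RBS and the terminator matches the recorded insert size. It does flag a short fragment resembling the gene 10B-derived SET1 solubility tag just upstream of the terminator. The record lists no tag, so this may simply be phage T7-derived sequence flanking the terminator rather than a functional fusion.

The stated purpose is AtzR expression, and the plasmid is catalogued under synthetic biology in connection with work on designing and optimizing a cell-free atrazine biosensor. In that context it would serve to supply the AtzR protein in the sensing system. The record does not describe AtzR's function, and this plasmid carries no reporter gene or AtzR-responsive promoter, so any such components must come from separate constructs.
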