Addgene plasmid #133873: pJBL7032
Purpose: AtzR expression plasmid
Depositing lab: Julius Lucks. Depositing organization: Northwestern University. Publication: Design and Optimization of a Cell-Free Atrazine Biosensor. Silverman AD, Akova U, Alam KK, Jewett MC, Lucks JB. ACS Synth Biol. 2020 Mar 20;9(3):671-677. doi: 10.1021/acssynbio.9b00388. Epub 2020 Mar 3. PubMed 32078765.
Backbone
  Vector backbone: pJL1
  Backbone size w/o insert (bp): 1766
  Total vector size (bp): 2732
  Vector type: Bacterial Expression, Synthetic Biology
Growth in bacteria
  Bacterial resistance: Kanamycin, 50 μg/mL
  Growth temperature: 37°C
  Growth strain: DH5alpha
  Copy number: High Copy
Gene/Insert
  Gene/Insert name: AtzR
  Species: Pseudomonas ADP-1
  Insert size (bp): 966
  Promoter: T7
  Cloning method: Gibson Cloning
  Sequencing primers: 5′ cgcctggtatctttatagtc
Terms and licenses: Academic/Nonprofit Terms; Industry Terms: Not Available to Industry
How to cite: pJBL7032 was a gift from Julius Lucks (Addgene plasmid # 133873 ; http://n2t.net/addgene:133873 ; RRID:Addgene_133873)
